>Addgene plasmid #210900 | pBacMam2-DiEx-LIC_LRRK2:2141-2527 | addgene full sequence | sequence record 424525 | Addgene NGS Result
TTCTCTGTCACAGAATGAAAATTTTTCTGTCATCTCTTCGTTATTAATGTTTGTAATTGACTGAATATCA
ACGCTTATTTGCAGCCTGAATGGCGAATGGG
[124 nt withheld, positions 102-225]
C
[91 nt withheld, positions 227-317]
A
[49 nt withheld, positions 319-367]
CCTTTGACGTTGGAGTCCACGTTCTTAATAGTGGACTCTTGTTCCAAACTGGAACAACACTCAACCCTAT
CTCGGTCTATTCTTTTGATTTATAAGGGATTTTGCCGATTTCGGCCTATTGGTTAAAAAATGAGCTGATT
TAACAAAAATTTAACGCGAATTTTAACAAAATATTAACGCTTACAATTTAGGTGGCACTTTTCGGGGAAA
TGTGCGCGGAACCCCTATTTGTTTATTTTTCTAAATACATTCAAATATGTATCCGCTCATGAGACAATAA
CCCTGATAAATGCTTCAATAATATTGAAAAAGGAAGAGTATGAGTATTCAACATTTCCGTGTCGCCCTTA
TTCCCTTTTTTGCGGCATTTTGCCTTCCTGTTTTTGCTCACCCAGAAACGCTGGTGAAAGTAAAAGATGC
TGAAGATCAGTTGGGTGCACGAGTGGGTTACATCGAACTGGATCTCAACAGCGGTAAGATCCTTGAGAGT
TTTCGCCCCGAAGAACGTTTTCCAATGATGAGCACTTTTAAAGTTCTGCTATGTGGCGCGGTATTATCCC
GTATTGACGCCGGGCAAGAGCAACTCGGTCGCCGCATACACTATTCTCAGAATGACTTGGTTGAGTACTC
ACCAGTCACAGAAAAGCATCTTACGGATGGCATGACAGTAAGAGAATTATGCAGTGCTGCCATAACCATG
AGTGATAACACTGCGGCCAACTTACTTCTGACAACGATCGGAGGACCGAAGGAGCTAACCGCTTTTTTGC
ACAACATGGGGGATCATGTAACTCGCCTTGATCGTTGGGAACCGGAGCTGAATGAAGCCATACCAAACGA
CGAGCGTGACACCACGATGCCTGTAGCAATGGCAACAACGTTGCGCAAACTATTAACTGGCGAACTACTT
ACTCTAGCTTCCCGGCAACAATTAATAGACTGGATGGAGGCGGATAAAGTTGCAGGACCACTTCTGCGCT
CGGCCCTTCCGGCTGGCTGGTTTATTGCTGATAAATCTGGAGCCGGTGAGCGTGGGTCTCGCGGTATCAT
TGCAGCACTGGGGCCAGATGGTAAGCCCTCCCGTATCGTAGTTATCTACACGACGGGGAGTCAGGCAACT
ATGGATGAACGAAATAGACAGATCGCTGAGATAGGTGCCTCACTGATTAAGCATTGGTAACTGTCAGACC
AAGTTTACTCATATATACTTTAGATTGATTTAAAACTTCATTTTTAATTTAAAAGGATCTAGGTGAAGAT
CCTTTTTGATAATCTCATGACCAAAATCCCTTAACGTGAGTTTTCGTTCCACTGAGCGTCAGACCCCGTA
GAAAAGATCAAAGGATCTTCTTGAGATCCTTTTTTTCTGCGCGTAATCTGCTGCTTGCAAACAAAAAAAC
CACCGCTACCAGCGGTGGTTTGTTTGCCGGATCAAGAGCTACCAACTCTTTTTCCGAAGGTAACTGGCTT
CAGCAGAGCGCAGATACCAAATACTGTTCTTCTAGTGTAGCCGTAGTTAGGCCACCACTTCAAGAACTCT
GTAGCACCGCCTACATACCTCGCTCTGCTAATCCTGTTACCAGTGGCTGCTGCCAGTGGCGATAAGTCGT
GTCTTACCGGGTTGGACTCAAGACGATAGTTACCGGATAAGGCGCAGCGGTCGGGCTGAACGGGGGGTTC
GTGCACACAGCCCAGCTTGGAGCGAACGACCTACACCGAACTGAGATACCTACAGCGTGAGCTATGAGAA
AGCGCCACGCTTCCCGAAGGGAGAAAGGCGGACAGGTATCCGGTAAGCGGCAGGGTCGGAACAGGAGAGC
GCACGAGGGAGCTTCCAGGGGGAAACGCCTGGTATCTTTATAGTCCTGTCGGGTTTCGCCACCTCTGACT
TGAGCGTCGATTTTTGTGATGCTCGTCAGGGGGGCGGAGCCTATGGAAAAACGCCAGCAACGCGGCCTTT
TTACGGTTCCTGGCCTTTTGCTGGCCTTTTGCTCACATGTTCTTTCCTGCGTTATCCCCTGATTCTGTGG
ATAACCGTATTACCGCCTTTGAGTGAGCTGATACCGCTCGCCGCAGCCGAACGACCGAGCGCAGCGAGTC
AGTGAGCGAGGAAGCGGAAGAGCGCCTGATGCGGTATTTTCTCCTTACGCATCTGTGCGGTATTTCACAC
CGCATAGACCAGCCGCGTAACCTGGCAAAATCGGTTACGGTTGAGTAATAAATGGATGCCCTGCGTAAGC
GGGTGTGGGCGGACAATAAAGTCTTAAACTGAACAAAATAGATCTAAACTATGACAATAAAGTCTTAAAC
TAGACAGAATAGTTGTAAACTGAAATCAGTCCAGTTATGCTGTGAAAAAGCATACTGGACTTTTGTTATG
GCTAAAGCAAACTCTTCATTTTCTGAAGTGCAAATTGCCCGTCGTATTAAAGAGGGGCGTGGCCAAGGGC
ATGGTAAAGACTATATTCGCGGCGTTGTGACAATTTACCGAACAACTCCGCGGCCGGGAAGCCGATCTCG
GCTTGAACGAATTGTTAGGTGGCGGTACTTGGGTCGATATCAAAGTGCATCACTTCTTCCCGTATGCCCA
ACTTTGTATAGAGAGCCACTGCGGGATCGTCACCGTAATCTGCTTGCACGTAGATCACATAAGCACCAAG
CGCGTTGGCCTCATGCTTCAAGAGATTGATGAGCGCGGTGGCAATGCCCTGCCTCCGGTGCTCGCCGGAG
ACTGCGAGATCATAGATATAGATCTCACTACGCGGCTGCTCAAACTTGGGCAGAACGTAAGCCGCGAGAG
CGCCAACAACCGCTTCTTGGTCGAAGGCAGCAAGCGCGATGAATGTCTTACTACGGAGCAAGTTCCCGAG
GTAATCGGAGTCCGGCTGATGTTGGGAGTAGGTGGCTACGTCTCCGAACTCACGACCGAAAAGATCAAGA
GCAGCCCGCATGGATTTGACTTGGTCAGGGCCGAGCCTACATGTGCGAATGATGCCCATACTTGAGCCAC
CTAACTTTGTTTTAGGGCGACTGCCCTGCTGCGTAACATCGTTGCTGCTGCGTAACATCGTTGCTGCTCC
ATAACATCAAACATCGACCCACGGCGTAACGCGCTTGCTGCTTGGATGCCCGAGGCATAGACTGTACAAA
AAAACAGTCATAACAAGCCATGAAAACCGCCACTGCGCCGTTACCACCGCTGCGTTCGGTCAAGGTTCTG
GACCAGTTGCGTGAGCGCATACGCTACTTGCATTACAGTTTACGAACCGAACAGGCTTATGTCAACTGGG
TTCGTGCCTTCATCCGTTTCCACGGTGTGCGTCACCCGGCAACCTTGGGCAGCAGCGAAGTCGAGGCATT
TCTGTCCTGGCTGGCGAACGAGCGCAAGGTTTCGGTCTCCACGCATCGTCAGGCATTGGCGGCCTTGCTG
TTCTTCTACGGCAAGGTGCTGTGCACGGATCTGCCCTTGCTTCAGGAGATCGGTAGACCTCGGCCGTCGC
GGCGCTTGCCGGTGGTGCTGACCCCGGATGAAGTGGTTCGCATCCTCGGTTTTCTGGAAGGCGAGCATCG
TTTGTTCGCCCAGGACTCTAGCTATAGTTCTAGTGGTTGGCTACGTACCCGTAGTGGCTATGGCAGGGCT
TGCCGCCCCGACGTTGGCTGCGAGCCCTGGGCCTTCACCCGAACTTGGGGGTTGGGGTGGGGAAAAGGAA
GAAACGCGGGCGTATTGGTCCCAATGGGGTCTCGGTGGGGTATCGACAGAGTGCCAGCCCTGGGACCGAA
CCCCGCGTTTATGAACAAACGACCCAACACCCGTGCGTTTTATTCTGTCTTTTTATTGCCGTCATAGCGC
GGGTTCCTTCCGGTATTGTCTCCTTCCGTGTTTCAGTTAGCCTCCCCCATCTCCCGGTACCGCATGCGGA
TCTGTACGGGCCAGATATACGCGTTGACATTGATTATTGACTAGTTATTAATAGTAATCAATTACGGGGT
CATTAGTTCATAGCCCATATATGGAGTTCCGCGTTACATAACTTACGGTAAATGGCCCGCCTGGCTGACC
GCCCAACGACCCCCGCCCATTGACGTCAATAATGACGTATGTTCCCATAGTAACGCCAATAGGGACTTTC
CATTGACGTCAATGGGTGGAGTATTTACGGTAAACTGCCCACTTGGCAGTACATCAAGTGTATCATATGC
CAAGTACGCCCCCTATTGACGTCAATGACGGTAAATGGCCCGCCTGGCATTATGCCCAGTACATGACCTT
ATGGGACTTTCCTACTTGGCAGTACATCTACGTATTAGTCATCGCTATTACCATGGTGATGCGGTTTTGG
CAGTACATCAATGGGCGTGGATAGCGGTTTGACTCACGGGGATTTCCAAGTCTCCACCCCATTGACGTCA
ATGGGAGTTTGTTTTGGCACCAAAATCAACGGGACTTTCCAAAATGTCGTAACAACTCCGCCCCATTGAC
GCAAATGGGCGGTAGGCGTGTACGGTGGGAGGTCTATATAAGCAGAGCTCTCTGGCTAACTAGAGAACCC
ACTGCTTACTGGCTTATCGAATACGGACCTTTAATTCAACCCAACACAATATATTATAGTTAAATAAGAA
TTATTATCAAATCATTTGTATATTAATTAAAATACTATACTGTAAATTACATTTTATTTACAATCACTCG
ACGGATCCTTAAGAAGGAGATATACTATGACGAGACGCATTTTATTACCTAAAAACGTAATTGTTGAATG
CATGGTTGCTACACATCACAACAGCAGGAATGCAAGCATTTGGCTGGGCTGTGGGCACACCGACAGAGGA
CAGCTCTCATTTCTTGACTTAAATACTGAAGGATACACTTCTGAGGAAGTTGCTGATAGTAGAATATTGT
GCTTAGCCTTGGTGCATCTTCCTGTTGAAAAGGAAAGCTGGATTGTGTCTGGGACACAGTCTGGTACTCT
CCTGGTCATCAATACCGAAGATGGGAAAAAGAGACATACCCTAGAAAAGATGACTGATTCTGTCACTTGT
TTGTATTGCAATTCCTTTTCCAAGCAAAGCAAACAAAAAAATTTTCTTTTGGTTGGAACCGCTGATGGCA
AGTTAGCAATTTTTGAAGATAAGACTGTTAAGCTTAAAGGAGCTGCTCCTTTGAAGATACTAAATATAGG
AAATGTCAGTACTCCATTGATGTGTTTGAGTGAATCCACAAATTCAACGGAAAGAAATGTAATGTGGGGA
GGATGTGGCACAAAGATTTTCTCCTTTTCTAATGATTTCACCATTCAGAAACTCATTGAGACAAGAACAA
GCCAACTGTTTTCTTATGCAGCTTTCAGTGATTCCAACATCATAACAGTGGTGGTAGACACTGCTCTCTA
TATTGCTAAGCAAAATAGCCCTGTTGTGGAAGTGTGGGATAAGAAAACTGAAAAACTCTGTGGACTAATA
GACTGCGTGCACTTTTTAAGGGAGGTAACGGTAAAAGAAAACAAGGAATCAAAACACAAAATGTCTTATT
CTGGGAGAGTGAAAACCCTCTGCCTTCAGAAGAACACTGCTCTTTGGATAGGAACTGGAGGAGGCCATAT
TTTACTCCTGGATCTTTCAACTCGTCGACTTATACGTGTAATTTACAACTTTTGTAATTCGGTCAGAGTC
ATGATGACAGCACAGCTAGGAAGCCTTAAAAATGTCATGCTGGTATTGGGCTACAACCGGAAAAATACTG
AAGGTACACAAAAGCAGAAAGAGATACAATCTTGCTTGACCGTTTGGGACATCAATCTTCCACATGAAGT
GCAAAATTTAGAAAAACACATTGAAGTGAGAAAAGAATTAGCTGAAAAAATGAGACGAACATCTGTTGAG
GCAGAGAACCTCTACTTCCAATCGCACCATCATCACCATCACCATCACCACCATGATTACAAGGATGACG
ACGATAAGTGAGGCGGCCGCCAACTTGATATCAAGCTTATCGATAATCAACCTCTGGATTACAAAATTTG
TGAAAGATTGACTGGTATTCTTAACTATGTTGCTCCTTTTACGCTATGTGGATACGCTGCTTTAATGCCT
TTGTATCATGCTATTGCTTCCCGTATGGCTTTCATTTTCTCCTCCTTGTATAAATCCTGGTTGCTGTCTC
TTTATGAGGAGTTGTGGCCCGTTGTCAGGCAACGTGGCGTGGTGTGCACTGTGTTTGCTGACGCAACCCC
CACTGGTTGGGGCATTGCCACCACCTGTCAGCTCCTTTCCGGGACTTTCGCTTTCCCCCTCCCTATTGCC
ACGGCGGAACTCATCGCCGCCTGCCTTGCCCGCTGCTGGACAGGGGCTCGGCTGTTGGGCACTGACAATT
CCGTGGTGTTGTCGGGGAAATCATCGTCCTTTCCTTGGCTGCTCGCCTGTGTTGCCACCTGGATTCTGCG
CGGGACGTCCTTCTGCTACGTCCCTTCGGCCCTCAATCCAGCGGACCTTCCTTCCCGCGGGCGCCCCCCT
CCTCACGGCGAGCGAAGCTTGTCGAGAAGTACTAGAGGATCTCTAGAGCCTGCAGTCTCGACAAGCTTGT
CGAGAAGTACTAGAGGATCATAATCAGCCATACCACATTTGTAGAGGTTTTACTTGCTTTAAAAAACCTC
CCACACCTCCCCCTGAACCTGAAACATAAAATGAATGCAATTGTTGTTGTTAACTTGTTTATTGCAGCTT
ATAATGGTTACAAATAAAGCAATAGCATCACAAATTTCACAAATAAAGCATTTTTTTCACTGCATTCTAG
TTGTGGTTTGTCCAAACTCATCAATGTATCTTATCATGTCTGGATCTGATCACTGCTTGAGCCTAGGAGA
TCCGAACCAGATAAGTGAAATCTAGTTCCAAACTATTTTGTCATTTTTAATTTTCGTATTAGCTTACGAC
GCTACACCCAGTTCCCATCTATTTTGTCACTCTTCCCTAAATAATCCTTAAAAACTCCATTTCCACCCCT
CCCAGTTCCCAACTATTTTGTCCGCCCACAGCGGGGCATTTTTCTTCCTGTTATGTTTTTAATCAAACAT
CCTGCCAACTCCATGTGACAAACCGTCATCTTCGGCTACTTT
Features (pLannotate 1.2.2; 23 found; start..end, strand, type, name):
     81..97      +  CDS            lacZα (fragment): LacZα fragment of β-galactosidase; lacZ fragment
    102..556     +  rep_origin     f1 ori (sequence partly withheld): f1 bacteriophage origin of replication; arrow indicates direction of (+) strand synthesis
    582..686     +  promoter       AmpR promoter: bla
    687..1547    +  CDS            AmpR: β-lactamase; bla; confers resistance to ampicillin, carbenicillin, and related antibiotics
   1718..2306    +  rep_origin     ori: high-copy-number ColE1/pMB1/pBR322/pUC origin of replication
   2492..2543    -  misc_feature   bom (fragment): basis of mobility region from pBR322
   2611..2835    -  mobile_element Tn7R: mini-Tn7 element (right end of the Tn7 transposon) Tn7
   2902..3435    -  CDS            GmR: gentamycin acetyltransferase; aacC1; confers resistance to gentamycin
   3624..3652    -  promoter       Pc promoter: intI1 (promoter lies within the coding sequence); class 1 integron promoter
   3630..3989    -  CDS            YPR2_ECOLX (fragment): Protein predicted: Swiss-Prot protein existence level 4. From Escherichia coli.
   4160..4208    -  polyA_signal   HSV TK poly(A) signal: herpes simplex virus thymidine kinase polyadenylation signal (Cole and Stacy, 1985)
   4313..4692    +  enhancer       CMV enhancer: human cytomegalovirus immediate early enhancer
   4693..4896    +  promoter       CMV promoter: human cytomegalovirus (CMV) immediate early promoter
   4892..4925    +  LTR            5' LTR (truncated) (fragment): truncated 5' long terminal repeat (LTR) from HIV-1
   4943..5052    +  promoter       p10 promoter: baculovirus promoter for expression in insect cells
   5084..6247    +  CDS            LRRK2 (fragment): LRRK2_HUMAN - Also known as PARK8. Experimental evidence at protein level: Swiss-Prot protein existence level 1. Serine/threonine-protein kinase which phosphorylates a broad range of proteins involved in multiple processes such as neuronal plasticity, autophagy, and vesicle trafficking (PubMed:20949042, PubMed:22012985, PubMed:26824392, PubMed:29125462, PubMed:28720718, PubMed:29127255, PubMed:30398148, PubMed:29212815, PubMed:30635421, PubMed:21850687, PubMed:23395371, PubMed:17114044, PubMed:24687852, PubMed:26014385, PubMed:25201882). Is a key regulator of RAB GTPases by regulating the GTP/
   6278..6297    +  CDS            7xHis (fragment): 6xHis affinity tag
   6302..6325    +  CDS            3xFLAG (fragment): three tandem FLAG® epitope tags
   6344..6362    +  misc_feature   MCS (fragment): pBluescript multiple cloning site
   6362..6867    +  misc_feature   WPRE (fragment): woodchuck hepatitis virus posttranscriptional regulatory element
   6963..7046    +  CDS            large T antigen (fragment): large T antigen from SV40 (simian virus 40)
   7069..7203    +  polyA_signal   SV40 poly(A) signal: SV40 polyadenylation signal
   7232..7397    -  mobile_element Tn7L: mini-Tn7 element (left end of the Tn7 transposon) Tn7
