[The description below was written by a language model from this plasmid's Addgene catalogue record and pLannotate feature annotations shown in this document.]
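Description:
pBacMam2-DiEx-LIC_LRRK2:2141-2527 is a baculovirus transfer plasmid built on pBacMam2-DiEx-LIC, a modified pFastBac1 backbone, and catalogued as an insect expression vector. In E. coli it is maintained at high copy from a ColE1/pUC-type origin under ampicillin selection (AmpR), and it also carries an f1 origin. The expression cassette and a gentamicin resistance gene (GmR, driven by the Pc integron promoter) lie between the Tn7R and Tn7L mini-Tn7 ends. In pFastBac-type systems, this arrangement allows site-specific transposition of the cassette into a baculovirus bacmid, with gentamicin marking the transposed segment.

The insert is a 1161 bp fragment of human LRRK2 encoding residues T2141 to E2527, derived from a Mammalian Gene Collection clone and carrying the natural M2397T variant. It was introduced by ligation-independent cloning, which destroyed the flanking BfuAI sites. An initiator methionine is added at the N terminus. The C terminus carries a TEV protease cleavage site followed by a 10xHis tag and a single FLAG epitope, so the protein can be affinity purified and detected and the tags then removed. The feature annotations labelled "7xHis" and "3xFLAG" are partial matches to these elements.

Upstream, a CMV enhancer/promoter and the baculoviral p10 promoter sit in tandem. This dual arrangement lets the same cassette drive expression in insect cells and, in principle, in mammalian cells transduced with the baculovirus (BacMam). A partial WPRE and an SV40 poly(A) signal follow the coding sequence to support transcript processing and expression.

The stated purpose is insect-cell production of this LRRK2 fragment, and the associated publication concerns the ligandability of WD40 repeat-containing proteins.
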