Addgene plasmid #210900: pBacMam2-DiEx-LIC_LRRK2:2141-2527
Purpose: Insect expression of human LRRK2 fragment T2141 to E2527. C-terminal 10X His and Flag tag with TEV cleavage site.
Depositing lab: Cheryl Arrowsmith. Depositing organization: University of Toronto. Publication: A Target Class Ligandability Evaluation of WD40 Repeat-Containing Proteins. Ackloo S, Li F, Szewczyk M, Seitova A, Loppnau P, Zeng H, Xu J, Ahmad S, Arnautova YA, Baghaie AJ, Beldar S, Bolotokova A, Centrella PA, Chau I, Clark MA, Cuozzo JW, Dehghani-Tafti S, Disch JS, Dong A, Dumas A, Feng JA, Ghiabi P, Gibson E, Gilmer J, Goldman B, Green SR, Guie MA, Guilinger JP, Harms N, Herasymenko O, Houliston S, Hutchinson A, Kearnes S, Keefe AD, Kimani SW, Kramer T, Kutera M, Kwak HA, Lento C, Li Y, Liu J, Loup J, Machado RAC, Mulhern CJ, Perveen S, Righetto GL, Riley P, Shrestha S, Sigel EA, Silva M, Sintchak MD, Slakman BL, Taylor RD, Thompson J, Torng W, Underkoffler C, von Rechenberg M, Walsh RT, Watson I, Wilson DJ, Wolf E, Yadav M, Yazdi AK, Zhang J, Zhang Y, Santhakumar V, Edwards AM, Barsyte-Lovejoy D, Schapira M, Brown PJ, Halabelian L, Arrowsmith CH. J Med Chem. 2025 Jan 23;68(2):1092-1112. doi: 10.1021/acs.jmedchem.4c02010. Epub 2024 Nov 4. PubMed 39495097.
Backbone
  Vector backbone: pBacMam2-DiEx-LIC
  Backbone manufacturer: pFASTBac1 Modified
  Vector type: Insect Expression
  Selectable markers: Gentamicin
Growth in bacteria
  Bacterial resistance: Ampicillin, 100 μg/mL
  Growth temperature: 37°C
  Growth strain: DH5alpha
  Copy number: High Copy
Gene/Insert
  Gene/Insert name: LRRK2:T2141-E2527
  Species: H. sapiens (human)
  Insert size (bp): 1161
  Mutation: M2397T natural variant ( VAR_024965)
  Entrez Gene: LRRK2 (a.k.a. AURA17, DARDARIN, PARK8, RIPK7, ROCO2)
  Promoter: P10 and CMV
  Tag / fusion protein: M (N terminal on insert); AENLYFQSHHHHHHHHHHDYKDDDDK (C terminal on insert)
  Cloning method: Ligation Independent Cloning
  Sequencing primers: 5′ caaaatgtcgtaacaactccgc; 3′ tagttaagaataccagtcaatctttcac
Resource information
  A portion of this plasmid was derived from a plasmid made by: Mammalian Gene Collection (BC117180)
Terms and licenses: Academic/Nonprofit Terms; Industry Terms: Not Available to Industry
Depositor comments: 5' Cloning Site: BfuAI (destroyed), 3' Cloning Site: BfuAI (destroyed).
How to cite: pBacMam2-DiEx-LIC_LRRK2:2141-2527 was a gift from Cheryl Arrowsmith (Addgene plasmid # 210900 ; http://n2t.net/addgene:210900 ; RRID:Addgene_210900)
